Addgene plasmid #182934: pIN3_enpp-1_mScarlet
Purpose: Expresses enpp-1 (C27A7.1) under its native promoter (male reproductive tract and ciliated neurons IL2, CEMs, HOB, RnBs in C. elegans)
Depositing lab: Maureen Barr. Depositing organization: Rutgers, The State University of New Jersey. Publication: Isolation, profiling, and tracking of extracellular vesicle cargo in Caenorhabditis elegans. Nikonorova IA, Wang J, Cope AL, Tilton PE, Power KM, Walsh JD, Akella JS, Krauchunas AR, Shah P, Barr MM. Curr Biol. 2022 May 9;32(9):1924-1936.e6. doi: 10.1016/j.cub.2022.03.005. Epub 2022 Mar 24. PubMed 35334227.
Backbone
  Vector backbone: pIN1_GGGSx3_mScarlet
  Backbone manufacturer: Maureen Barr lab (Nikonorova et al 2022)
  Backbone size w/o insert (bp): 4358
  Total vector size (bp): 11306
  Modifications to backbone: insertion of Penpp-1::enpp-1::flexible linker::mScarlet
  Vector type: Worm Expression
Growth in bacteria
  Bacterial resistance: Ampicillin, 100 μg/mL
  Growth temperature: 37°C
  Growth strain: DH5alpha
  Growth instructions: none
  Copy number: Unknown
Gene/Insert
  Gene/Insert name: genomic enpp-1 fused to mScarlet (alt name: C27A7.1)
  Species: C. elegans (nematode)
  Insert size (bp): 6948
  GenBank ID: NM_001047620.4
  Promoter: enpp-1
  Tag / fusion protein: flexible linker (GGGGS)x3 and mScarlet tag (C terminal on insert)
  Cloning method: Gibson Cloning
  Sequencing primers: 5′ TCGAATGATACTAACATAACATAGAAC; 3′ TAGGGATGTTGAAGAGTAATTGGACTTAGAAGTC
Terms and licenses: Academic/Nonprofit Terms; Industry Terms: Not Available to Industry
How to cite: pIN3_enpp-1_mScarlet was a gift from Maureen Barr (Addgene plasmid # 182934 ; http://n2t.net/addgene:182934 ; RRID:Addgene_182934)
