[The description below was written by a language model from this plasmid's Addgene catalogue record and pLannotate feature annotations shown in this document.]
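Description:
pIN3_enpp-1_mScarlet is an 11.3 kb worm expression plasmid built by Gibson assembly on the pIN1_GGGSx3_mScarlet backbone (about 4.4 kb), a pUC-type vector. It is propagated in E. coli through a high-copy ColE1/pMB1-family origin and selected with ampicillin via the β-lactamase gene and its native promoter. The annotation also picks up typical cloning-vector remnants (fragments of lacI, the CAP site, lac promoter and operator, part of the pUC18/19 polylinker, and short rop and bom fragments), which play no role in the worm payload.

The roughly 6.9 kb insert is a genomic fragment of C. elegans enpp-1 (C27A7.1), annotated as a probable phosphodiesterase, together with its own upstream promoter. The coding region lies well downstream of the polylinker remnant, consistent with several kilobases of native 5′ regulatory sequence preceding it. The gene is fused at its C terminus, through a flexible (GGGGS)x3 linker, to a red fluorescent protein. The catalogue calls this mScarlet, while the sequence-based annotation matches it to the mScarlet-I variant. Downstream of the reporter, the only annotated element is a short fragment matching C. elegans aex-5. The record does not identify the 3′ UTR used.

Because expression is driven by the native promoter, the translational fusion reports both where enpp-1 is expressed and where its protein localises. The record lists the male reproductive tract and the ciliated neurons IL2, CEM, HOB and RnB. The associated publication concerns the isolation, profiling and tracking of extracellular vesicle cargo in C. elegans, so the construct serves as a fluorescent transgene for following ENPP-1 in that work.
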