Features (pLannotate 1.2.2; 13 found; start..end, strand, type, name):
      1..589     +  rep_origin     ori: high-copy-number ColE1/pMB1/pBR322/pUC origin of replication
    772..864     +  CDS            lacI (fragment): lac repressor; lacI; The lac repressor binds to the lac operator to inhibit transcription in E. coli. This inhibition can be relieved by adding lactose or isopropyl-β-D-thiogalactopyranoside (IPTG).
    877..898     +  protein_bind   CAP binding site: CAP binding activates transcription in the presence of cAMP. E. coli catabolite activator protein
    913..943     +  promoter       lac promoter: promoter for the E. coli lac operon
    947..969     +  protein_bind   lac operator (fragment): The lac repressor binds to the lac operator to inhibit transcription in E. coli. This inhibition can be relieved by adding lactose or isopropyl-β-D-thiogalactopyranoside (IPTG). lac repressor encoded by lacI
   1121..1161    -  misc_feature   MCS (fragment): pUC18/19 multiple cloning site
   4422..8201    +  CDS            ENPP1_CAEEL: Experimental evidence at protein level: Swiss-Prot protein existence level 1. Probable phosphodiesterase. From Caenorhabditis elegans.
   8247..8939    +  CDS            mScarlet-I: mScarlet-I is a basic (constitutively fluorescent) red fluorescent protein published in 2016, derived from synthetic construct. It is reported to be a rapidly-maturing monomer with moderate acid sensitivity.
   9557..9709    +  CDS            aex-5 (fragment): AEX5_CAEEL - Also known as kpc-3 From Caenorhabditis elegans.
   9837..9872    +  CDS            rop (fragment): Rop protein, which maintains plasmids at low copy number; rop
   9974..10073   +  misc_feature   bom (fragment): basis of mobility region from pBR322
  10171..10275   +  promoter       AmpR promoter: bla
  10276..11136   +  CDS            AmpR: β-lactamase; bla; confers resistance to ampicillin, carbenicillin, and related antibiotics
>Addgene plasmid #182934 | pIN3_enpp-1_mScarlet | addgene full sequence | sequence record 372749 | Addgene NGS Result
TTGAGATCCTTTTTTTCTGCGCGTAATCTGCTGCTTGCAAACAAAAAAACCACCGCTACCAGCGGTGGTT
TGTTTGCCGGATCAAGAGCTACCAACTCTTTTTCCGAAGGTAACTGGCTTCAGCAGAGCGCAGATACCAA
ATACTGTTCTTCTAGTGTAGCCGTAGTTAGGCCACCACTTCAAGAACTCTGTAGCACCGCCTACATACCT
CGCTCTGCTAATCCTGTTACCAGTGGCTGCTGCCAGTGGCGATAAGTCGTGTCTTACCGGGTTGGACTCA
AGACGATAGTTACCGGATAAGGCGCAGCGGTCGGGCTGAACGGGGGGTTCGTGCACACAGCCCAGCTTGG
AGCGAACGACCTACACCGAACTGAGATACCTACAGCGTGAGCTATGAGAAAGCGCCACGCTTCCCGAAGG
GAGAAAGGCGGACAGGTATCCGGTAAGCGGCAGGGTCGGAACAGGAGAGCGCACGAGGGAGCTTCCAGGG
GGAAACGCCTGGTATCTTTATAGTCCTGTCGGGTTTCGCCACCTCTGACTTGAGCGTCGATTTTTGTGAT
GCTCGTCAGGGGGGCGGAGCCTATGGAAAAACGCCAGCAACGCGGCCTTTTTACGGTTCCTGGCCTTTTG
CTGGCCTTTTGCTCACATGTTCTTTCCTGCGTTATCCCCTGATTCTGTGGATAACCGTATTACCGCCTTT
GAGTGAGCTGATACCGCTCGCCGCAGCCGAACGACCGAGCGCAGCGAGTCAGTGAGCGAGGAAGCGGAAG
AGCGCCCAATACGCAAACCGCCTCTCCCCGCGCGTTGGCCGATTCATTAATGCAGCTGGCACGACAGGTT
TCCCGACTGGAAAGCGGGCAGTGAGCGCAACGCAATTAATGTGAGTTAGCTCACTCATTAGGCACCCCAG
GCTTTACACTTTATGCTTCCGGCTCGTATGTTGTGTGGAATTGTGAGCGGATAACAATTTCACACAGGAA
ACAGCTATGACCATGATTACGCCAAGCTGTAAGTTTAAACATGATCTTACTAACTAACTATTCTCATTTA
AATTTTCAGAGCTTAAAAATGGCTGAAATCACTCACAACGATGGATACGCTAACAACTTGGAAATGAAAT
AAGCTTGCATGCCTGCAGGTCGACTCTAGAGGATCCCCGGGATTGGCCAAAGGACCCAAAGGTATGTTTC
GAATGATACTAACATAACATAGAACATTTTCAGGAGGACCCTTGGAGGGTACCGGTAGAAAAACGGAGAT
GTGCAGTAACTACTGTACGCACAGGCGTACACTCTTTTGAAAAATCAAGACCGACACCGTGTTCTTCTCT
TATTTCTCAATTTTTTTTTTTGCATCAGGGTAAGAACACGTCCCATCCTTTAACAATAATGGGAAGTGCC
TTCAGAGAAAAAAAAGTCAAGTCATGTAAGTCGAAAGATGGTTTCAGATAATAGTTGTTGAACTTTGGTA
TATGTTTCTGCAGAAACTATGTTTCTATATTTAACTCTGAAAAAAATGAGTGAATTTTGAATAAAGTGAA
TAAAATTTTTAGTTTCCAGATTTATGCTCATTTTAAGCTTTCTGTAGAATTATCAAGAAATCTTCCAAAA
ATACTCTATATGAACATCTTATTAACATTTTTGAATATTTTTTCTCAAGAGCTTAATACTTGAAGACACG
AACCTGCGAACTTTCTTGTTGCATCAACCGCTTTCTTGTCCATCTTGGAAACTTAATTTGACCTTGAAAT
TTTTGAATCCACGAAATAACACGAAGAAGCACTATGAACATCTTCATTGGGCCCAGGTAAGAATTTTATG
AATTGAGAAAAAAAAAGTGGAGGTGTGATGACTTGCTTTCCCGATGAATTCATTAAAAATTCACAAATTC
ACGAACACGATACGTTTACTTATTCATATTTTTTCGAAAGTTATCACAATTTTTTCCTGTTTTCCGTAAC
CCTGTCTGTTGAGACTTAAGAGTTCCGTGCACATTGAGTTGGTGTTTTGAAATAATTTTGAGAAAGGAGA
TAGGGAAGTTATGTGTATTGTGGGTCTCTCTGAAAATTTTTTCTGTCGGTTATTTGTGTGAAAGTACAAG
GTTACCAATATACCGGAATAATGCTAAAGTATATGCTGACCTACTTTCACAAAACTTTTCGCTAGCTTCT
ACTTCAGCTATAATAACTCACGAACCATGGTTTCCTTAACTTGATTAAAAAGCAAACATTTAAAATATTT
AAATTGATAGTTCGGAAACTAGTTTAAGAATTCAAGGCAGTTTTCAATTTAAAAATTGAATGACATACGC
TGCCAAAGTGCATTTGTTTCAATTTCTAAATCAGCTGATAATGATTTCCACTGATAAGAAAGTCTCATTG
TTCTTTTTTCGATATTTTCATCTTCAAAAGTACCCACTTTCTTTAAAATGCGTCGTTCCTTCTATGCGTC
TTCAACAGAAAACGTAAGTCTCTCATACTTTCGGTTGTCATAATGTTTGGGTCACTCACTAAAACCGAAG
GGCCTTCCTCATCTCTTTGTATACACTTTGGCTCGTTGCCAGGGCACGAAAACTGACCAACGTCTGTGTT
TTTTCGAATGTATACAATTTTCTGAAATGATTTATTCTGGCACCTTTGATAAAGCTGTTAGGAAAAAAGC
AAATAAACGCTTGTTGATTCCTTTTATAATTGTTTTTAATTTTAAAAAGTTTTAAAATTAAATTGGTAAC
AGTGAACTTTAAGAATTGCATATATTTTTGCATGCATTTCTTGCTGAAATTTTATTTTAAAATTTCATTT
TACAAAGTTCCCAAATCAAGCTGTTATCTTCATACTTTGTAAGTGTGGATCAGGGAAAAACTTAAAACTT
GGGTGTTTGAAAAGGTGTTTTTGAACAAACTTTTTTTCTGAATCCCAGTTCATTAAGATCAACCCCTAGA
ATTGTTCCTTTGATTTTGTTCTTTCGACTTTGGAGCAGTCCAGGTGTTTCCAGGAAAATCTCACATCCTA
GTTTACGCAAAAAGTAATTTGAACCCACGATCAATCATACGATGATTAGAAAGTTGCGTACGAGCACGTA
GTCTCTGGATTAAAAAATAAATCATATTAGAAACCTTCTGTTGACAAATTTATTTATCCATTGCTGGATA
TCTAGATACAGTATATTCAAATGAAAACCAATTTGGCTCAGGTTAGTGTCATATAACGCTTTGAAATTTT
TACAGGGTAAAACATTTTGTTGTTCTCGTTTCCGATGTCATAAAACATAAAATAAATAAAAAAGATTATA
GTACTTTGACGTTGCATCAAAGGTTATTCGTTCTCTCTTTTATATCGATTGAAAAATGAGTAGTGTGAAA
TCTTGTGTAATAAATGATGATTCATTGAGTCGAGGTCACAGCAATGCGATAGAAATATCCCTAAAATTTG
AAATTTAACCTTTTTTTAGATTTAAATAAAAATGTCTAGATCTTTTACTGAATGCATGGTTATCTTTAAA
CTGGAAAAATGTTTACATTTCGTTGGGAACGTTACCATGTATTTCAAAAAGTCGCTCTCAAATAATTTAC
ATATTATTGTTGGTTATCTTTTACTTTTTTGACATTTTTTAGTGTTAAGCCTAAAAAACTTTTTTTGAAC
TCTTTTAAAAATTTTCAAATTTGTTCTATCAAAACTATCAATATCAAGTCTTTTTGCTGCAGTTTACTCT
CATCTGCTCTCAAATATAGTGAAATTACTTAGCTTTCGATTTAGCCTTTTTCCTTTCATTCACAGGCTAC
ACAAGTTTTCTGACAAGTAGCCACATTCTGGGCACTTGATTATGTTCCAATCATATTCGAATATTTACAT
TTTGCCCAAATTTTATTTATTATGACTTTCAGACCCCAATGATGATGACCCAAGCAAGGGTGCTCTCAAC
TGGAACAACAGATAATGGAACCATACGATATGATGGTAAGTAATTGATATTACTTACTTTCTGTTATCAT
TGATAAGATATGTTTCAGAAGTTCCTGGTACTTTTTTGGTTCCTCCTTCGAAAGTTTTTTTTTTATCGGA
GATCATTTTAACAACTTTTTCTTCCCTTACAATAATTTTGACCCCAAAAATTTGAACTTCCTTCATTTTA
AAATTCTTCTAATATTTGCTAGCCGTTCTCTATCGTTCTCACCGTTAAATCAATCTAAATCAAATAATAG
ACACTTATTATCTCTAGATCACTCATCAATTTCTATTCTGTCTTTTCCTTTGATTTTCTGATCATTTTTT
GTTGAAAAATCTATTATAAGAATTTTTGTTGCAAGAAGAATAACTTTTTTCCCTTGAGTTCTGATCCTCG
TAGTCAGGAAGCTCAGACAGTTTTTTCCAGAAAATGCTCAAAAATCATTGGCAAACATAATGACTATCAT
TATTTATTACAGAAGTCGACGAAACAAAAAGGTGGTTCAATCGTAGATTCTGTTTTCTGACCGTAATTGG
AATTGCTGTATTACTTCTTGCAATGGTTGTAATTGTCGTAATTGTACTTCTTTTGACACAATTGAAGGCG
GCTAATTCAAATGCTCAAAATGCTATGAGTTCTTCTAAAGTTCAATTGGAGGAATTGACTAGGGTGAGTA
ATAATTCTCAATAAATGAAATGTTCAATATTCAAATAATATTCTCATGAGTTTCCTTTTTTGATTGATTT
TTTTTCACAAGAGCTTAAAAGTGAATTAGATTTTTTTAAAATAATATTTCTTGCAAAAATCTCAAATTTT
GCTAACTTGTCTTTGCCGAATCATTTTTTTCAGCGAGGTTTTTTTCAGCGAGCCCAAAGGCACGAACTTA
AATGTGAAACTTTAACTGAGTTCAGCACGTTTTTTTTTGCATTTTTTCTATGAATTTGTAAACCGCCAAA
CTTAAAAAATTTTAAGAGTTTTCATTATGAAATTTATCATTTTGGTATTATTTAAAAATTAAAAAACAGT
ATTATTTTAAAATTTCGCTAGTCCACCTGTAACGACAATAAAAAAACAATTAAACTAAACTTCATCTCAG
AAACTATCACAGCCATTAGAACAGCTTGGACCAACACTTGAGCGATTATCAAACATGCCCGGATTCCCGA
TGGGACCATCTCCAACCACTCAAACTCCTCCAGGAGTCCCTCCTATAAGTCCCATTGTGACTGGTCCAAA
TACTACTCCTGAATCTCCAAGACGATCCCCAAAGGCTAGATACGAGTGGAAAGGCTGCCAAAATTTGGGA
AAATGTGAACTTTCTGGGTTAGTAATTCTAACAGCATTGAGTTTATTTACTACAATTTTTTCTGTAATTT
CAGATACACCAAGCCTCCTCTTGTAATTTTAAGTCTGGATGGTTTTGCGCGAGAATACGTGGATAGAAAT
ATAGTTCAAACTTTAAATCATATTGCTGATTGTGGAGTGAAAGCTGACAAAGTTTACCCTTCATATCCAT
CTAAAACATTTCCGAATCACTATTCAATTGTGACGGGACTTTGGCCTGAATCTCACGGAATAACTGATAA
CAGCGTTTTTGATCCAACTATTTCACCAGTTTTGGAGTCTATGAAAAGTACAAAATATGAAAAGTTTTTT
GAAGGTGAACCGGTGAGTTTAAACTTATTAGAAATTATATTTACATGTAAAATGTCTTTACTAAATATTG
TTTTGTTTGTAAATCGAATTTTTTTCATTTAGATCTGGTCAGTATACAAACGTAAAACTGGGAAGAAAGC
CAATTGTTTGTTTTGGGTGGGATGTGCGTATAACAATAGTGGATATGCACCTGATGTTGCACCTGCTTAT
AATCAAGAACTTCCCTTCAGAAATCGAATTGATACAGTTGTTGAATGGTTGAAGCTTCCAGTTGATGAAC
GTCCTGGACTGATAACTGCTTATCTTCATGAACCAGATAATGCTGGGCATTATCAAGTTGATGAAGAAGA
TGTTGATGAAAAACTTGCAGAAATTGATGAAAATTTGGATTATTTAATGAGCAGACTTAGTGAAGAAAAA
CTTCTCGAGTGTATTAATTTTGCAATACTTTCGGATCATGGTGAGACTACAAAAATTCACATTTCAATAT
CATATTATTTTAATTTAGGAATGCAATTGATTGATAAAACATACTATTTTCAAGATTATCTCGATTTAAA
AGGTCTTATCACTGCAAAGGGAGTTGTTGGCAGAGTTTATATTAATGATACCAGTTAGTTTTAAAACCTC
ACAAAAGTGCATTAAAACAATTATTTTAGCTATTTCCGTAAATGACGTGGTGGACAAGTTTCGGTGTAAA
ATTGACACCGTTAAAACAAATACAAGATCAGATGTTCCAACAAGAAAACATTATTCAAGGGATCCGAGGG
TTGGGGAAGTTTTATTAGAAGGAAGGGCTGGAGTTACTTTTTACAAGTTTGTTTTTTTTTCTAAAAAAAA
TTTGAATCCGAAACAATATTTTTTGACTGAATTTTTGGAGGAATTTTAATACGAAATCAATGTTCAAACG
TTTCTGAACAGTACATTTCATTTTACAATCTATATACATAGTTAAGGGTGGAATATTTTGAGAAGGAAAT
GAGCTTTAAAACAACCCAATATTTGAAATTAAAAATGACACAAAAAATGTCTACGAAATAGAAACCAATT
TAGAAAAATCCAACTATTATCAATTTTATTTTGGAATTCAATTTCAGAAGTAAAGCTGACGATTATGAAC
TATCCGGAGACCATGGATACGATTATTTCAATCCAAAAATGCATACAATTTTCTATGCACGAGGACCATC
ATTTAAACAAAACACAACTATCAGTCCTTATCAAAATATTCAATATATGAATCTTTGGATGAATCTTCTT
GGAATTGAAGGTGCTGTTGAAACAAATGGAACTATTGGATTTTTTGACAACATACTCACGAATCCACCGA
GAAGAGACAATCCAACTAATGTGATTGGGTGAGATAAGATTTTGACTACAAACTAATAAATATTGAAAGT
GTTCAGTGAATGTCCAATGATTGCTTTTCCATCGGTTCTTAAGTGTTCTGGAAACGTTTCAGCTGAAACT
TTGGTATTTTTATTTTATTTTTCTAATACTGAATTAATTTACATTTAGAACCAACTATCAGTGAAACTTA
CAAACTGTGCATTCTCCCCAACAAATATTCCATTGTACTCTGACAATCATTGTTTTCAAAACTATTGTGA
TAATTCTGTCATTGTGTCTCGTAAGGGAAATGATGCTCGGCGAGCAATAATTGAAGTCTTATCAAGAGAT
GAAGCTTCGAACCCTTCAAATTTCACTTTTCTCAATGCAAAATATCAATCTAATTGTCCGAGCCATATTC
CGACGGGAAGTCTAACGATACGTCAAAATTCACGTAAGTTTTTATTTGCAATTTGTTTTCTCTTAAATTC
GACTTTCAGAACTCAGCAGTATGGTCGATGAGCGCATCGATGTTCCAAATAACTTTTTATTGAGTGAGTA
TATTGTCTGTATAATTGTTTCATTCTTTTTTTCAGAAGTACTAGATCCACTACAAGCAAAATCGATGGAA
TATTTAAACAAATTTGGGAAAATGTACGTAATATCGGGAACTGCAACGGATATTAATCATGACGGAATTG
CTGATTCAAATGGGTTAGTTATTCCAAGTTGATGTAAAAAGGTAGTCAAAGCGATAGGTAGAGACGCTTC
TCAGTCCCAATTTTAGAGAATGGACTTTTTGGAATTTCTGATTGTGAGGGAACACTCAGAGAAATGAAAT
TACGATATCTAGTTAGTGTTAACAAAATACAACTAAAAGAAAACTGATAGATTATTGAATATTGAAAAAT
CAGAGAAATTGAGGGATATAATTTCAGATCAGTCATCACACATATCTATCGAATTATGTTGATCTGCAAT
TCCACGTGGCTTTTGATGAATCCTCCACTTTGCACAGATTCAGATTCAATGGACACATTATCTTTTATTT
TTCCAATAACCGAACAATCAACTATAGATTGCATGGTCAGTCAATTATTTCATTTTTGTTTAATTTCAAA
ACTAAATTTTAAGAGCTCGGATGACATTCTTCTTGACTACACAGCGACGATTTTTGATGTTGAAAGAATA
TCTGGTTTCCAATTCGGTATTGGTGCTCTAAGCCAAAATCAGAATACAATTATTAGAAGGAAGATATCTA
CAAAACTCTGGGGAGGTGGCGGATCTGGAGGTGGAGGCTCTGGAGGAGGTGGATCTGTCAGCAAGGGAGA
GGCAGTTATCAAGGAGTTCATGCGTTTCAAGGTCCACATGGAGGGATCCATGAACGGACACGAGTTCGAG
ATCGAGGGAGAGGGAGAGGGACGTCCATACGAGGGAACCCAAACCGCCAAGCTCAAGGTCACCAAGGGAG
GACCACTCCCATTCTCCTGGGACATCCTCTCCCCACAATTCATGTACGGATCCCGTGCCTTCATCAAGCA
CCCAGCCGACATCCCAGACTACTACAAGCAATCCTTCCCAGAGGGATTCAAGTGGGAGCGTGTCATGAAC
TTCGAGGACGGAGGAGCCGTCACCGTCACCCAAGACACCTCCCTCGAGGACGGAACCCTCATCTACAAGG
TCAAGCTCCGTGGAACCAACTTCCCACCAGACGGACCAGTCATGCAAAAGAAGACCATGGGATGGGAGGC
CTCCACCGAGCGTCTCTACCCAGAGGACGGAGTCCTCAAGGGAGACATCAAGATGGCCCTCCGTCTCAAG
GACGGAGGACGTTACCTCGCCGACTTCAAGACCACCTACAAGGCCAAGAAGCCAGTCCAAATGCCAGGAG
CCTACAACGTCGACCGTAAGCTCGACATCACCTCCCACAACGAGGACTACACCGTCGTCGAGCAATACGA
GCGTTCCGAGGGACGTCACTCCACCGGAGGAATGGACGAGCTCTACAAGTAGCATTCGTAGAATTCCAAC
TGAGCGCCGGTCGCTACCATTACCAACTTGTCTGGTGTCAAAAATAATAGGGGCCGCTGTCATCAGAGTA
AGTTTAAACTGAGTTCTACTAACTAACGAGTAATATTTAAATTTTCAGCATCTCGCGCCCGTGCCTCTGA
CTTCTAAGTCCAATTACTCTTCAACATCCCTACATGCTCTTTCTCCCTGTGCTCCCACCCCCTATTTTTG
TTATTATCAAAAAACTTCTCTTAATTTCTTTGTTTTTTAGCTTCTTTTAAGTCACCTCTAACAATGAAAT
TGTGTAGATTCAAAAATAGAATTAATTCGTAATAAAAAGTCGAAAAAAATTGTGCTCCCTCCCCCCATTA
ATAATAATTCTATCCCAAAATCTACACAATGTTCTGTGTACACTTCTTATGTTTTTTACTTCTGATAAAT
TTTTTTGAAACATCATAGAAAAAACCGCACACAAAATACCTTATCATATGTTACGTTTCAGTTTATGACC
GCAATTTTTATTTCTTCGCACGTCTGGGCCTCTCATGACGTCAAATCATGCTCATCGTGAAAAAGTTTTG
GAGTATTTTTGGAATTTTTCAATCAAGTGAAAGTTTATGAAATTAATTTTCCTGCTTTTGCTTTTTGGGG
TTTCCCCTATTGTTTGTCAAGATTTCGAGGACGGCGTTTTTCTTGCTAAAATCACAAGTATTGATGAGCA
CGATGCAAGAAAGATCGGAAGAAGGTTTGGGTTTGAGGCTCAGTGGAAGGTGAGTAGAAGTTGATAATTT
GAAAGTGGAGTAGTGTCTATGGGGTTTTTGCCTTAAATGACAGAATACATTCCCAATATACCAAACATAA
CTGTTTCCTACTAGTCGGCCGTACGGGCCCTTTCGTCTCGCGCGTTTCGGTGATGACGGTGAAAACCTCT
GACACATGCAGCTCCCGGAGACGGTCACAGCTTGTCTGTAAGCGGATGCCGGGAGCAGACAAGCCCGTCA
GGGCGCGTCAGCGGGTGTTGGCGGGTGTCGGGGCTGGCTTAACTATGCGGCATCAGAGCAGATTGTACTG
AGAGTGCACCATATGCGGTGTGAAATACCGCACAGATGCGTAAGGAGAAAATACCGCATCAGGCGGCCTT
AAGGGCCTCGTGATACGCCTATTTTTATAGGTTAATGTCATGATAATAATGGTTTCTTAGACGTCAGGTG
GCACTTTTCGGGGAAATGTGCGCGGAACCCCTATTTGTTTATTTTTCTAAATACATTCAAATATGTATCC
GCTCATGAGACAATAACCCTGATAAATGCTTCAATAATATTGAAAAAGGAAGAGTATGAGTATTCAACAT
TTCCGTGTCGCCCTTATTCCCTTTTTTGCGGCATTTTGCCTTCCTGTTTTTGCTCACCCAGAAACGCTGG
TGAAAGTAAAAGATGCTGAAGATCAGTTGGGTGCACGAGTGGGTTACATCGAACTGGATCTCAACAGCGG
TAAGATCCTTGAGAGTTTTCGCCCCGAAGAACGTTTTCCAATGATGAGCACTTTTAAAGTTCTGCTATGT
GGCGCGGTATTATCCCGTATTGACGCCGGGCAAGAGCAACTCGGTCGCCGCATACACTATTCTCAGAATG
ACTTGGTTGAGTACTCACCAGTCACAGAAAAGCATCTTACGGATGGCATGACAGTAAGAGAATTATGCAG
TGCTGCCATAACCATGAGTGATAACACTGCGGCCAACTTACTTCTGACAACGATCGGAGGACCGAAGGAG
CTAACCGCTTTTTTGCACAACATGGGGGATCATGTAACTCGCCTTGATCGTTGGGAACCGGAGCTGAATG
AAGCCATACCAAACGACGAGCGTGACACCACGATGCCTGTAGCAATGGCAACAACGTTGCGCAAACTATT
AACTGGCGAACTACTTACTCTAGCTTCCCGGCAACAATTAATAGACTGGATGGAGGCGGATAAAGTTGCA
GGACCACTTCTGCGCTCGGCCCTTCCGGCTGGCTGGTTTATTGCTGATAAATCTGGAGCCGGTGAGCGTG
GGTCTCGCGGTATCATTGCAGCACTGGGGCCAGATGGTAAGCCCTCCCGTATCGTAGTTATCTACACGAC
GGGGAGTCAGGCAACTATGGATGAACGAAATAGACAGATCGCTGAGATAGGTGCCTCACTGATTAAGCAT
TGGTAACTGTCAGACCAAGTTTACTCATATATACTTTAGATTGATTTAAAACTTCATTTTTAATTTAAAA
GGATCTAGGTGAAGATCCTTTTTGATAATCTCATGACCAAAATCCCTTAACGTGAGTTTTCGTTCCACTG
AGCGTCAGACCCCGTAGAAAAGATCAAAGGATCTTC
